Addgene plasmid #61547: TfR-pHoran4
Purpose: Human transferrin receptor tagged with pH sensitive orange/red fluorescent protein pHoran4
Depositing lab: David Perrais. Depositing organization: CNRS UMR 5297, Institut Interdisciplinaire de Neurosciences (IINS). Publication: pHuji, a pH-sensitive red fluorescent protein for imaging of exo- and endocytosis. Shen Y, Rosendale M, Campbell RE, Perrais D. J Cell Biol. 2014 Nov 10;207(3):419-32. doi: 10.1083/jcb.201404107. PubMed 25385186.
Backbone
  Vector backbone: pcDNA3
  Vector type: Mammalian Expression
Growth in bacteria
  Bacterial resistance: Ampicillin, 100 μg/mL
  Growth temperature: 37°C
  Growth strain: DH5alpha
  Copy number: Unknown
Gene/Insert
  Gene/Insert name: Transferrin receptor
  Species: H. sapiens (human)
  Entrez Gene: TFRC (a.k.a. CD71, IMD46, T9, TFR, TFR1, TR, TRFR, p90)
  Promoter: CMV
  Tag / fusion protein: pHoran4 (C terminal on insert)
  Cloning method: Unknown
  Sequencing primers: 5′ CMV-F; 3′ SV40pA-R
Terms and licenses: Academic/Nonprofit Terms; Industry Terms: Not Available to Industry
How to cite: TfR-pHoran4 was a gift from David Perrais (Addgene plasmid # 61547 ; http://n2t.net/addgene:61547 ; RRID:Addgene_61547)
