[The description below was written by a language model from this plasmid's Addgene catalogue record and pLannotate feature annotations shown in this document.]
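Description:
TfR-pHoran4 is a mammalian expression plasmid, catalogued as built on a pcDNA3 backbone, that encodes the human transferrin receptor (TFRC) fused at its C-terminus to pHoran4, a pH-sensitive orange/red fluorescent protein. In the 7,731-nt depositor sequence, the CMV immediate-early enhancer and promoter drive the fusion, followed by a short fragment of CMV intron A and an SP6 promoter upstream of the coding region. The TFRC open reading frame is followed directly by a fluorescent protein sequence that the automated annotation labels as an mOrange fragment, presumably because pHoran4 resembles mOrange in sequence. An SV40 polyadenylation signal terminates the transcript. A small fragment annotated as an IgH signal sequence lies just upstream of TFRC; the record does not say whether it has any function.

For propagation in E. coli the plasmid carries a high-copy ColE1/pUC-type origin and the β-lactamase gene conferring ampicillin resistance. An M13 origin, an SV40 origin with early promoter fragments, and remnants of lac elements (lacZα, lacI fragment, lac promoter and operator) are also annotated. No mammalian selection marker such as neomycin resistance is detected, and together with the SV40 rather than BGH polyadenylation signal this suggests the backbone differs from standard pcDNA3; the construct appears suited to transient transfection.

Because the transferrin receptor is a type II membrane protein, a C-terminal tag sits on the extracellular or lumenal side, where its fluorescence reports the pH change between the neutral cell surface and acidic endosomes. In line with the associated publication on pH-sensitive red fluorescent proteins, the construct is intended for live imaging of exocytosis and endocytosis of a constitutively recycling receptor.
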