Features (pLannotate 1.2.2; 23 found; start..end, strand, type, name):
     14..393     +  enhancer       CMV enhancer: human cytomegalovirus immediate early enhancer
    394..597     +  promoter       CMV promoter: human cytomegalovirus (CMV) immediate early promoter
    733..776     +  intron         CMV intron (fragment): modified intron A from human cytomegalovirus
    828..846     +  promoter       SP6 promoter: promoter for bacteriophage SP6 RNA polymerase
    850..887     +  CDS            IgH signal sequence (fragment): signal sequence from the mouse immunoglobulin heavy chain variable region
    939..3215    +  CDS            TFRC (sequence partly withheld): TFR1_HUMAN - Experimental evidence at protein level: Swiss-Prot protein existence level 1. (Microbial infection) Acts as a receptor for new-world arenaviruses: Guanarito, Junin and Machupo virus. From Homo sapiens (Human).
   3231..3940    +  CDS            mOrange (fragment): orange monomeric derivative of DsRed fluorescent protein (Shanet et al., 2004) mammalian codon-optimized
   3951..3968    +  misc_feature   MCS (fragment): pUC18/19 multiple cloning site
   3989..4123    +  polyA_signal   SV40 poly(A) signal: SV40 polyadenylation signal
   4237..4308    +  promoter       SV40 promoter (fragment): SV40 enhancer and early promoter
   4309..4380    +  promoter       SV40 promoter (fragment): SV40 enhancer and early promoter
   4404..4539    +  rep_origin     SV40 ori: SV40 origin of replication
   4572..4726    +  CDS            lacZα (fragment): LacZα fragment of β-galactosidase; lacZ fragment
   4732..4783    -  misc_feature   bom (fragment): basis of mobility region from pBR322
   4802..5182    +  rep_origin     M13 ori (sequence partly withheld): M13 bacteriophage origin of replication; arrow indicates direction of (+) strand synthesis
   5444..5483    -  CDS            rop (fragment): Rop protein, which maintains plasmids at low copy number; rop
   5589..5693    +  promoter       AmpR promoter: bla
   5694..6554    +  CDS            AmpR: β-lactamase; bla; confers resistance to ampicillin, carbenicillin, and related antibiotics
   6725..7313    +  rep_origin     ori: high-copy-number ColE1/pMB1/pBR322/pUC origin of replication
   7496..7588    +  CDS            lacI (fragment): lac repressor; lacI; The lac repressor binds to the lac operator to inhibit transcription in E. coli. This inhibition can be relieved by adding lactose or isopropyl-β-D-thiogalactopyranoside (IPTG).
   7601..7622    +  protein_bind   CAP binding site: CAP binding activates transcription in the presence of cAMP. E. coli catabolite activator protein
   7637..7667    +  promoter       lac promoter: promoter for the E. coli lac operon
   7675..7691    +  protein_bind   lac operator: The lac repressor binds to the lac operator to inhibit transcription in E. coli. This inhibition can be relieved by adding lactose or isopropyl-β-D-thiogalactopyranoside (IPTG). lac repressor encoded by lacI
>Addgene plasmid #61547 | TfR-pHoran4 | depositor full sequence | sequence record 100298 | TfR-pHoran4 sequence 7731 bps
TTCGAGCTCGCCCGACATTGATTATTGACTAGTTATTAATAGTAATCAATTACGGGGTCATTAGTTCATA
GCCCATATATGGAGTTCCGCGTTACATAACTTACGGTAAATGGCCCGCCTGGCTGACCGCCCAACGACCC
CCGCCCATTGACGTCAATAATGACGTATGTTCCCATAGTAACGCCAATAGGGACTTTCCATTGACGTCAA
TGGGTGGAGTATTTACGGTAAACTGCCCACTTGGCAGTACATCAAGTGTATCATATGCCAAGTACGCCCC
CTATTGACGTCAATGACGGTAAATGGCCCGCCTGGCATTATGCCCAGTACATGACCTTATGGGACTTTCC
TACTTGGCAGTACATCTACGTATTAGTCATCGCTATTACCATGGTGATGCGGTTTTGGCAGTACATCAAT
GGGCGTGGATAGCGGTTTGACTCACGGGGATTTCCAAGTCTCCACCCCATTGACGTCAATGGGAGTTTGT
TTTGGCACCAAAATCAACGGGACTTTCCAAAATGTCGTAACAACTCCGCCCCATTGACGCAAATGGGCGG
TAGGCGTGTACGGTGGGAGGTCTATATAAGCAGAGCTCGTTTAGTGAACCGTCAGATCGCCTGGAGACGC
CATCCACGCTGTTTTGACCTCCATAGAAGACACCGGGACCGATCCAGCCTCCGCGGCCGGGAACGGTGCA
TTGGAACGCGGATTCCCCGTGCCAAGAGTGACGTAAGTACCGCCTATAGAGTCTATAGGCCCACCCCCTT
GGCTTCGTTAGAACGCGGCTACAATTAATACATAACCTTATGTATCATACACATACGATTTAGGTGACAC
TATAGAATAACATCCACTTTGCCTTTCTCTCCACAGGTGTCCACTCCCAGGTCCAACTGCACCTCGGTTC
TATCGATTGAATTCCCCGGGGATCCACCATGGATCAAGCTAGATCAGCATTCTCTAACTTGTTTGGTGGA
GAACCATTGTCATATACCCGGTTCAGCCTGGCTCGGCAAGTAGATGGCGATAACAGTCATGTGGAGATGA
AACTTGCTGTAGATGAAGAAGAAAATGCTGACAATAACACAAAGGCCAATGTCACAAAACCAAAAAGGTG
TAGTGGAAGTATCTGCTATGGGACTATTGCTGTGATCGTCTTTTTCTTGATTGGATTTATGATTGGCTAC
TTGGGCTATTGTAAAGGGGTAGAACCAAAAACTGAGTGTGAGAGACTGGCAGGAACCGAGTCTCCAGTGA
GGGAGGAGCCAGGAGAGGACTTCCCTGCAGCACGTCGCTTATATTGGGATGACCTGAAGAGAAAGTTGTC
GGAGAAACTGGACAGCACAGACTTCACCAGCACCATCAAGCTGCTGAATGAAAATTCATATGTCCCTCGT
GAGGCTGGATCTCAAAAAGATGAAAATCTTGCGTTGTATGTTGAAAATCAATTTCGTGAATTTAAACTCA
GCAAAGTCTGGCGTGATCAACATTTTGTTAAGATTCAGGTCAAAGACAGCGCTCAAAACTCGGTGATCAT
AGTTGATAAGAACGGTAGACTTGTTTACCTGGTGGAGAATCCTGGGGGTTATGTGGCGTATAGTAAGGCT
GCAACAGTTACTGGTAAACTGGTCCATGCTAATTTTGGTACTAAAAAAGATTTTGAGGATTTATACACTC
CTGTGAATGGATCTATAGTGATTGTCAGAGCAGGGAAAATCACCTTTGCAGAAAAGGTTGCAAATGCTGA
AAGCTTAAATGCAATTGGTGTGTTGATATACATGGACCAGACTAAATTTCCCATTGTTAACGCAGAACTT
TCATTCTTTGGACATGCTCATCTGGGGACAGGTGACCCTTACACACCTGGATTCCCTTCCTTCAATCACA
CTCAGTTTCCACCATCTCGGTCATCAGGATTGCCTAATATACCTGTCCAGACAATCTCCAGAGCTGCTGC
AGAAAAGCTGTTTGGGAATATGGAAGGAGACTGTCCCTCTGACTGGAAAACAGACTCTACATGTAGGATG
GTAACCTCAGAAAGCAAGAATGTGAAGCTCACTGTGAGCAATGTGCTGAAAGAGATAAAAATTCTTAACA
TCTTTGGAGTTATTAAAGGCTTTGTAGAACCAGATCACTATGTTGTAGTTGGGGCCCAGAGAGATGCATG
GGGCCCTGGAGCTGCAAAATCCGGTGTAGGCACAGCTCTCCTATTGAAACTTGCCCAGATGTTCTCAGAT
ATGGTCTTAAAAGATGGGTTTCAGCCCAGCAGAAGCATTATCTTTGCCAGTTGGAGTGCTGGAGACTTTG
GATCGGTTGGTGCCACTGAATGGCTAGAGGGATACCTTTCGTCCCTGCATTTAAAGGCTTTCACTTATAT
TAATCTGGATAAAGCGGTTCTTGGTACCAGCAACTTCAAGGTTTCTGCCAGCCCACTGTTGTATACGCTT
ATTGAGAAAACAATGCAAAATGTGAAGCATCCGGTTACTGGGCAATTTCTATATCAGGACAGCAACTGGG
CCAGCAAAGTTGAGAAACTCACTTTAGACAATGCTGCTTTCCCTTTCCTTGCATATTCTGGAATCCCAGC
AGTTTCTTTCTGTTTTTGCGAGGACACAGATTATCCTTATTTGGGTACCACCATGGACACCTATAAGGAA
CTGATTGAGAGGATTCCTGAGTTGAACAAAGTGGCACGAGCAGCTGCAGAGGTCGCTGGTCAGTTCGTGA
TTAAACTAACCCATGATGTTGAATTGAAC
[444 nt withheld, positions 2760-3203]
GACAATGAGTTTGGGGATCCACCGGTCATGGTGAGCAAGGGCGAGGAGAATAACATGGCCATCATCAAGG
AGTTCATGCGCTTCAAGGTGCGCATGGAGGGCTCCGTGAACGGCCACGAGTTCGAGATCGAGGGCGAGGG
CGAGGGCCGCCCCTACGAGGGCTTTCAGACCGCTAAGCTGAAGGTGACCAAGGGTGGCCCCCTGCCCTTC
GCCTGGGACATCCTGTCCCCTCAGTTCACCTACGGCTCCAAGGCCTACGTGAAGCACCCCGCCGACATCC
CCGACTACTTCAAGCTGTCCTTCCCCGAGGGCTTCAAGTGGGAGCGCGTGATGAACTTCGAGGACGGCGG
CGTGGTGACCGTGACCCAGGACTCCTCCCTGCAGGACGGCGAGTTCATCTACAAGGTGAAGCTGCGCGGC
ACCAACTTCCCCTCCGACGGCCCCGTAATGCAGAAGAAGACCATGGGCTGGGAGGCCTCCTCCGAGCGGA
TGTACCCCGAGGACGGCGCCCTGAAGGGCGAGATCAAGAAGAGGCTGAAGCTGAAGGACGGCGGCCACTA
CACCTCCGAGGTCAAGACCACCTACAAGGCCAAGAAGCCCGTGCAGCTGCCCGGCGCCTACATCGTCGGC
ATCAAGTTGGACATCACCTCCCACAACGAGGACTACACCATCGTGGAACAGTACGAACGCGCCGAGGGCC
GCCACTCCACCGGCGGCATGGACGAGCTGTACAAGTAAGCTAGCTAATCTAGAGTCGACCTGCAGAAGCT
TGGCCGCCATGGCCCAACTTGTTTATTGCAGCTTATAATGGTTACAAATAAAGCAATAGCATCACAAATT
TCACAAATAAAGCATTTTTTTCACTGCATTCTAGTTGTGGTTTGTCCAAACTCATCAATGTATCTTATCA
TGTCTGGATCGATCGGGAATTAATTCGGCGCAGCACCATGGCCTGAAATAACCTCTGAAAGAGGAACTTG
GTTAGGTACCTTCTGAGGCGGAAAGAACCAGCTGTGGAATGTGTGTCAGTTAGGGTGTGGAAAGTCCCCA
GGCTCCCCAGCAGGCAGAAGTATGCAAAGCATGCATCTCAATTAGTCAGCAACCAGGTGTGGAAAGTCCC
CAGGCTCCCCAGCAGGCAGAAGTATGCAAAGCATGCATGTCAATTAGTCAGCAACCATAGTCCCGCCCCT
AACTCCGCCCATCCCGCCCCTAACTCCGCCCAGTTCCGCCCATTCTCCGCCCCATGGCTGACTAATTTTT
TTTATTTATGCAGAGGCCGAGGCCGCCTCGGCCTCTGAGCTATTCCAGAAGTAGTGAGGAGGCTTTTTTG
GAGGCCTAGGCTTTTGCAAAAAGCTGTTAACAGCTTGGCACTGGCCGTCGTTTTACAACGTCGTGACTGG
GAAAACCCTGGCGTTACCCAACTTAATCGCCTTGCAGCACATCCCCCCTTCGCCAGCTGGCGTAATAGCG
AAGAGGCCCGCACCGATCGCCCTTCCCAACAGTTGCGTAGCCTGAATGGCGAATGGCGCCTGATGCGGTA
TTTTCTCCTTACGCATCTGTGCGGTATTTCACACCGCATA
[142 nt withheld, positions 4784-4925]
C
[141 nt withheld, positions 4927-5067]
CCTTTGACGTTGGAGTCCACGTTCTTT
[37 nt withheld, positions 5095-5131]
ACCCTATCTCGGGCTATTCTTTTGATTTATAAGGGATTTTGCCGATTTCGGCCTATTGGTTAAAAAATGA
GCTGATTTAACAAAAATTTAACGCGAATTTTAACAAAATATTAACGTTTACAATTTTATGGTGCACTCTC
AGTACAATCTGCTCTGATGCCGCATAGTTAAGCCAACTCCGCTATCGCTACGTGACTGGGTCATGGCTGC
GCCCCGACACCCGCCAACACCCGCTGACGCGCCCTGACGGGCTTGTCTGCTCCCGGCATCCGCTTACAGA
CAAGCTGTGACCGTCTCCGGGAGCTGCATGTGTCAGAGGTTTTCACCGTCATCACCCAAACGCGCGAGGC
AGTATTCTTGAAGACGAAAGGGCCTCGTGATACGCCTATTTTTATAGGTTAATGTCATGATAATAATGGT
TTCTTAGACGTCAGGTGGCACTTTTCGGGGAAATGTGCGCGGAACCCCTATTTGTTTATTTTTCTAAATA
CATTCAAATATGTATCCGCTCATGAGACAATAACCCTGATAAATGCTTCAATAATATTGAAAAAGGAAGA
GTATGAGTATTCAACATTTCCGTGTCGCCCTTATTCCCTTTTTTGCGGCATTTTGCCTTCCTGTTTTTGC
TCACCCAGAAACGCTGGTGAAAGTAAAAGATGCTGAAGATCAGTTGGGTGCACGAGTGGGTTACATCGAA
CTGGATCTCAACAGCGGTAAGATCCTTGAGAGTTTTCGCCCCGAAGAACGTTTTCCAATGCTGCGCACTT
TTAAAGTTCTGCTATGTGGCGCGGTATTATCCCGTGATGACGCCGGGCAAGAGCAACTCGGTCGCCGCAT
ACACTATTCTCAGAATGACTTGGTTGACTACTCACCAGTCACAGAAAAGCATCTTACGGATGGCATGACA
GTAAGAGAATTATGCAGTGCTGCCATAACCATGAGTCATAACACTGCGGCCAACTTACTTCTGACAACGA
TCGGAGGACCGAAGGAGCTAACCGCTTTTTTGCACAACATGGGGGATCATGTAACTCGCCTTGATCGTTG
GGAACCGGAGCTGAATGAAGCCATACCAAACGACGAGCGTGACACCACGATGCCAGCAGCAATGGCAACA
ACGTTGCGCAAACTATTAACTGGCGAACTACTTACTCTAGCTTCCCGGCAACAATTAATAGACTGGATGG
AGGCGGATAAAGTTGCAGGACCACTTCTGCGCTCGGCCCTTCCGGCTGGCTGGTTTATTGCTGATAAATC
TGGAGCCGGTGAGCGTGGGTCTCGCGGTATCATTGCAGCACTGGGGCCAGATGGTAAGCCCTCCCGTATC
GTAGTTATCTACACGACGGGGAGTCAGGCAACTATGGATGAACGAAATAGACAGATCGCTGAGATAGGTG
CCTCACTGATTAAGCATTGGTAACTGTCAGACCAAGTTTACTCATATATACTTTAGATTGATTTAAAACT
TCATTTTTAATTTAAAAGGATCTAGGTGAAGATCCTTTTTGATAATCTCATGACCAAAATCCCTTAACGT
GAGTTTTCGTTCCACTGAGCGTCAGACCCCGTAGAAAAGATCAAAGGATCTTCTTGAGATCCTTTTTTTC
TGCGCGTAATCTGCTGCTTGCAAACAAAAAAACCACCGCTACCAGCGGTGGTTTGTTTGCCGGATCAAGA
GCTACCAACTCTTTTTCCGAAGGTAACTGGCTTCAGCAGAGCGCAGATACCAAATACTGTCCTTCTAGTG
TAGCCGTAGTTAGGCCACCACTTCAAGAACTCTGTAGCACCGCCTACATACCTCGCTCTGCTAATCCGTG
TACCAGTGGCTGCTGCCAGTGGCGATAAGTCGTGTCTTACCGGGTTGGACTCAAGACGATAGTTACCGGA
TAAGGCGCAGCGGTCGGGCTGAACGGGGGGTTCGTGCACACAGCCCAGCTTGGAGCGAACGACCTACACC
GAACTGAGATACCTACAGCGTGAGCATTGAGAAAGCGCCACGCTTCCCGAAGGGAGAAAGGCGGACAGGT
ATCCGGTAAGCGGCAGGGTCGGAACAGGAGAGCGCACGAGGGAGCTTCCAGGGGGAAACGCCTGGTATCT
TTATAGTCCTGTCGGGTTTCGCCACCTCTGACTTGAGCGTCGATTTTTGTGATGCTCGTCAGGGGGGCGG
AGCCTATGGAAAAACGCCAGCAACGCGGCCTTTTTACGGTTCCTGGCCTTTTGCTGGCCTTTTGCTCACA
TGTTCTTTCCTGCGTTATCCCCTGATTCTGTGGATAACCGTATTACCGCCTTTGAGTGAGCTGATACCGC
TCGCCGCAGCCGAACGACCGAGCGCAGCGAGTCAGTGAGCGAGGAAGCGGAAGAGCGCCCAATACGCAAA
CCGCCTCTCCCCGCGCGTTGGCCGATTCATTAATCCAGCTGGCACGACAGGTTTCCCGACTGGAAAGCGG
GCAGTGAGCGCAACGCAATTAATGTGAGTTACCTCACTCATTAGGCACCCCAGGCTTTACACTTTATGCT
TCCGGCTCGTATGTTGTGTGGAATTGTGAGCGGATAACAATTTCACACAGGAAACAGCTATGACCATGAT
TACGAATTAA
