>Addgene plasmid #61547 | TfR-pHoran4 | addgene partial sequence | sequence record 101502 | SV40pA-R 5'-GAAATTTGTGATGCTATTGC-3'
ATAACAGTTGGGCCATGGCGGCCAAGCTTCTGCAGGTCGACTCTAGATTAGCTAGCTTACTTGTACAGCT
CGTCCATGCCGCCGGTGGAGTGGCGGCCCTCGGCGCGTTCGTACTGTTCCACGATGGTGTAGTCCTCGTT
GTGGGAGGTGATGTCCAACTTGATGCCGACGATGTAGGCGCCGGGCAGCTGCACGGGCTTCTTGGCCTTG
TAGGTGGTCTTGACCTCGGAGGTGTAGTGGCCGCCGTCCTTCAGCTTCAGCCTCTTCTTGATCTCGCCCT
TCAGGGCGCCGTCCTCGGGGTACATCCGCTCGGAGGAGGCCTCCCAGCCCATGGTCTTCTTCTGCATTAC
GGGGCCGTCGGAGGGGAAGTTGGTGCCGCGCAGCTTCACCTTGTAGATGAACTCGCCGTCCTGCAGGGAG
GAGTCCTGGGTCACGGTCACCACGCCGCCGTCCTCGAAGTTCATCACGCGCTCCCACTTGAAGCCCTCGG
GGAAGGACAGCTTGAAGTAGTCGGGGATGTCGGCGGGGTGCTTCACGTAGGCCTTGGAGCCGTAGGTGAA
CTGAGGGGACAGGATGTCCCAGGCGAAGGGCAGGGGGCCACCCTTGGTCACCTTCAGCTTAGCGGTCTGA
AAGCCCTCGTAGGGGCGGCCCTCGCCCTCGCCCTCGATCTCGAACTCGTGGCCGTTCACGGAGCCCTCCA
TGCGCACCTTGAAGCGCATGAACTCCTTGATGATGGCCATGTTATTCTCCTCGCCCTTGCTCACCATGAC
CGGTGGATCCCCAAACTCATTGTC
[46 nt withheld, positions 795-840]
