>Addgene plasmid #61547 | TfR-pHoran4 | addgene partial sequence | sequence record 101503 | CMV-F 5'-CGCAAATGGGCGGTAGGCGTG-3'
CTCGTTTAGTGAACCGTCAGATCGCCTGGAGACGCCATCCACGCTGTTTTGACCTCCATAGAAGACACCG
GGACCGATCCAGCCTCCGCGGCCGGGAACGGTGCATTGGAACGCGGATTCCCCGTGCCAAGAGTGACGTA
AGTACCGCCTATAGAGTCTATAGGCCCACCCCCTTGGCTTCGTTAGAACGCGGCTACAATTAATACATAA
CCTTATGTATCATACACATACGATTTAGGTGACACTATAGAATAACATCCACTTTGCCTTTCTCTCCACA
GGTGTCCACTCCCAGGTCCAACTGCACCTCGGTTCTATCGATTGAATTCCCCGGGGATCCACCATGGATC
AAGCTAGATCAGCATTCTCTAACTTGTTTGGTGGAGAACCATTGTCATATACCCGGTTCAGCCTGGCTCG
GCAAGTAGATGGCGATAACAGTCATGTGGAGATGAAACTTGCTGTAGATGAAGAAGAAAATGCTGACAAT
AACACAAAGGCCAATGTCACAAAACCAAAAAGGTGTAGTGGAAGTATCTGCTATGGGACTATTGCTGTGA
TCGTCTTTTTCTTGATTGGATTTATGATTGGCTACTTGGGCTATTGTAAAGGGGTAGAACCAAAAACTGA
GTGTGAGAGACTGGCAGGAACCGAGTCTCCAGTGAGGGAGGAGCCAGGAGAGGACTTCCCTGCAGCACGT
CGCTTATATTGGGATGACCTGAAGAGAAAGTTGTCGGAGAAACTGGACAGCACAGACTTCACCAGCACCA
TCAAGCTGCTGAATGAAAATTCATATGTCCCTCGTGAGGCTGGATCTCAAAAAGATGAAAATCTTGCGTT
GTATGTTGAAAAT
